Addgene plasmid #28087: NRF2b (nfe212b)_R (OZ562)
Depositing lab: Keith Joung. Depositing organization: Massachusetts General Hospital. Publication: Rapid "open-source" engineering of customized zinc-finger nucleases for highly efficient gene modification. Maeder ML, Thibodeau-Beganny S, Osiak A, Wright DA, Anthony RM, Eichtinger M, Jiang T, Foley JE, Winfrey RJ, Townsend JA, Unger-Wallace E, Sander JD, Muller-Lerch F, Fu F, Pearlberg J, Goebel C, Dassie JP, Pruett-Miller SM, Porteus MH, Sgroi DC, Iafrate AJ, Dobbs D, McCray PB, Cathomen T, Voytas DF, Joung JK. Mol Cell. 2008 Jul 25. 31(2):294-301. 10.1016/j.molcel.2008.06.016 PubMed 18657511.
Backbone
  Vector backbone: MG414
  Backbone size w/o insert (bp): 5493
  Vector type: Zebrafish Targeting
Growth in bacteria
  Bacterial resistance: Kanamycin, 50 μg/mL
  Growth temperature: 37°C
  Growth strain: XL1 Blue
  Growth instructions: Requires a bacterial strain such as XL1 Blue, that expresses the lacIq allele of lac repressor
  Copy number: Low Copy
Gene/Insert
  Gene/Insert name: Zinc finger array targeting NRF2b (nfe212b)
  Species: D. rerio (zebrafish)
  Insert size (bp): 270
  Entrez Gene: nfe2l2b (a.k.a. nrf2b)
  Cloning method: Restriction Enzyme; 5′ cloning site XbaI (not destroyed); 3′ cloning site BamHI (not destroyed)
  Sequencing primers: 5′ OK.61 GGGTAGTACGATGACGGAACCTGTC
Terms and licenses: Academic/Nonprofit Terms; Industry Terms: Not Available to Industry
Depositor comments: This plasmid encodes a zinc finger array targeting half of a target sequence in the zebrafish gene NRF2b (nfe212b) (see below). Please note that this plasmid does NOT contain the NRF2b (nfe212b) sequence. Users must order the complementary plasmid NRF2b (nfe212b)_L (OZ561) [Addgene plasmid 28086] in order to create a zinc finger nuclease (ZFN) pair to introduce targeted mutations into this specific zebrafish gene. Users will also need to clone the zinc finger (ZF) insert of this plasmid into a zinc finger nuclease (ZFN) vector to express a FOKI fusion product. Examples of possible ZFN expression vectors that can be used are: pST1374 (Addgene plasmid 13426), pMLM290 (Addgene plasmid 21872), pMLM292 (Addgene plasmid 21873), pMLM800 (Addgene plasmid 27202) and pMLM802 (Addgene plasmid 27203). This zinc finger array was tested for binding activity to the sequence 5'-GAGGAGGAG-3' in a bacterial two hybrid assay, and resulted in 4.34 fold activation. However, this array has not yet been tested for activity as a zinc finger nuclease (i.e. for its ability to induce mutations at the intended locus). Scientists using this zinc finger array in a publication should notify and acknowledge NIH grant number R01 GM088040 in the publication. Other Articles: "Oligomerized pool engineering (OPEN): an 'open-source' protocol for making customized zinc-finger arrays." Maeder ML et al. (Nat Protoc. 2009 Sept 17. 4(10):1471-1501. Pubmed ID: 19798082 "Targeted mutagenesis in zebrafish using customized zinc-finger nucleases." Foley JE et al. (Nat Protoc. 2009 Dec 3. 4(12):1855-1867. Pubmed ID: 20010934
How to cite: NRF2b (nfe212b)_R (OZ562) was a gift from Keith Joung (Addgene plasmid # 28087 ; http://n2t.net/addgene:28087 ; RRID:Addgene_28087)
