[The description below was written by a language model from this plasmid's Addgene catalogue record.]
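Description:
NRF2b (nfe212b)_R (OZ562) is a low-copy bacterial plasmid built on the MG414 backbone (about 5.5 kb without insert) and selected with kanamycin. It carries a roughly 270 bp insert encoding an engineered zinc finger array, cloned between XbaI and BamHI sites that both remain intact, so the array can be excised and moved into other vectors. The record notes that the plasmid must be maintained in a host carrying the lacIq allele of the lac repressor, which implies that expression from the backbone is under lac-type control. However, the promoter, origin of replication and any fusion partners are not stated, and no feature table is available.

The array was produced in the context of the OPEN (oligomerized pool engineering) approach for making customised zinc finger proteins. It recognises a nine-base-pair site that forms the "right" half of a target in the zebrafish gene nfe2l2b (nrf2b). The plasmid does not contain any nrf2b sequence itself, only the DNA-binding domain directed against it. In a bacterial two-hybrid assay the array gave 4.34-fold activation on its half-site.

As supplied, the construct is a source of the zinc finger coding segment rather than a working nuclease. To generate a functional reagent, the insert must be subcloned into a zinc finger nuclease expression vector to create a FokI fusion. That fusion must then be paired with the complementary "left" array, NRF2b (nfe212b)_L (OZ561), so that the two halves dimerise at the locus and introduce targeted mutations in zebrafish. The depositor notes that nuclease activity at the intended locus has not yet been tested.
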