>Addgene plasmid #28087 | NRF2b (nfe212b)_R (OZ562) | depositor partial sequence | sequence record 13301 | Author sequence
TCTAGACCCGGGGAGCGCCCCTTCCAGTGTCGCATTTGCATGCGGAACTTTTCGAAGGCCACCAACCTTG
ACAGGCATACCCGTACTCATACCGGTGAAAAACCGTTTCAGTGTCGGATCTGTATGCGAAATTTCTCCAG
GCCCGACAACTTGGGCCGCCATCTACGTACGCACACCGGCGAGAAGCCATTCCAATGCCGAATATGCATG
CGCAACTTCAGTCGGGAGGACAACCTGGGGAGGCACCTAAAAACCCACCTGAGGGGATCC
