>Addgene plasmid #28087 | NRF2b (nfe212b)_R (OZ562) | addgene partial sequence | sequence record 34386 | 28087 with OK-61 (GGGTAGTACGATGACGGAACCTGTC)
AATCATTGTGCAAAGGCCCTGAGAAAAATCCAAGCTTTGGCGGCCGCTGACTACAAAGACGATGATGACA
AATCTAGACCCGGGGAGCGCCCCTTCCAGTGTCGCATTTGCATGCGGAACTTTTCGAAGGCCACCAACCT
TGACAGGCATACCCGTACTCATACCGGTGAAAAACCGTTTCAGTGTCGGATCTGTATGCGAAATTTCTCC
AGGCCCGACAACTTGGGCCGCCATCTACGTACGCACACCGGCGAGAAGCCATTCCAATGCCGAATATGCA
TGCGCAACTTCAGTCGGGAGGACAACCTGGGGAGGCACCTAAAAACCCACCTGAGGGGATCCTCTGCACA
GTAGTAACTAGAGACTAGAAAAAGGCCGACAAGTCCCGCTCCGCTGAAGATCCTGGCGTAATAGCGAAGA
GGCCCGCACCGATCGCCCTTCCCAACAGTTGCGCAGCCTGAATGGCGAATGGG
[124 nt withheld, positions 474-597]
C
[91 nt withheld, positions 599-689]
A
[49 nt withheld, positions 691-739]
CCTTTGACGTTGGAGTCCACGTTCTTTAATAA
